>Addgene plasmid #124860 | pAAV-FLEXfrt-SaCas9-U6-sgSlc17a6 | addgene full sequence | sequence record 243674 | Addgene NGS Result
CTCGCTCACTGAGGCCGCCCGGGCGTCGGGCGACCTTTGGTCGCCCGGCCTCAGTGAGCGAGCGAGCGCG
CAGAGAGGGAGTGGCCAACTCCATCACTAGGGGTTCCTGCGGCCTCTAGACTCGAGGCGTTGACATTGAT
TATTGACTAGTTATTAATAGTAATCAATTACGGGGTCATTAGTTCATAGCCCATATATGGAGTTCCGCGT
TACATAACTTACGGTAAATGGCCCGCCTGGCTGACCGCCCAACGACCCCCGCCCATTGACGTCAATAATG
ACGTATGTTCCCATAGTAACGCCAATAGGGACTTTCCATTGACGTCAATGGGTGGAGTATTTACGGTAAA
CTGCCCACTTGGCAGTACATCAAGTGTATCATATGCCAAGTACGCCCCCTATTGACGTCAATGACGGTAA
ATGGCCCGCCTGGCATTATGCCCAGTACATGACCTTATGGGACTTTCCTACTTGGCAGTACATCTACGTA
TTAGTCATCGCTATTACCATGGTGATGCGGTTTTGGCAGTACATCAATGGGCGTGGATAGCGGTTTGACT
CACGGGGATTTCCAAGTCTCCACCCCATTGACGTCAATGGGAGTTTGTTTTGGCACCAAAATCAACGGGA
CTTTCCAAAATGTCGTAACAACTCCGCCCCATTGACGCAAATGGGCGGTAGGCGTGTACGGTGGGAGGTC
TATATAAGCAGAGCTCTCTGGCTAACTACCGGTGCTAGCGTCGACAGAATTGGATCCGAAGTTCCTATTC
TCTAGAAAGTATAGGAACTTCCAAGGCCTGAAGTTCCTATTCTTCAAAAGGTATAGGAACTTCGCGGCCG
CTTGATATCTTGGCGCGCCTTAAGCGTAATCTGGAACATCGTATGGGTAAGCGTAATCTGGAACATCGTA
TGGGTAAGCGTAATCTGGAACATCGTATGGGTAGGATCCCTTTTTCTTTTTTGCCTGGCCGGCCTTTCTC
GTGGCCGCCGGCCTTTTGCCCTTTTTGATGATCTGAGGGTGCTTCTTAGATTTCACTTCATACAGGTTGC
CCAGAATGTCTGTGCTGTACTTCTTAATGCTCTGGGTCTTGGAGGCGATTGTCTTAATGATCCTGGGGGG
CCTCTTGTCGTTCATGTTTTCCAGGTACTCGCGGTAGGTGATGTCGATCATGTTCACTTCGATCCGGTTC
AGCAGGTCGTTGTTCACGCCGATCACTCTATACAGCTCGCCGTTGATCTTGATCAGATCGTTGTTGTAGA
AGGAGGCGATAAACTCGGCCTGGTTGCTGATCTTCTTCAGCTTCTTAGCTTCCTCATAGCACTTGCTATT
CACTTCGTAGTAGTTTTCTTTTTTGATCACATCCAGATTCTTCACGGTCACGAACTTGTACACGCCATTG
TCCAGGTACACGTCGAATCTGTAGGGCTTCAGGGACAGCTTCACGACCTTGTTTCTGCTGTTGGGGTAGT
CGTCGGTGATGTCCAGATGGGCGTTCAGTTTGTTGCCGTAATACTTAATCTTCTTGATCACGGGGCCGTT
GTCCTTTTTGGAGTACTTGGTCAGGTAGTTCCCGGTTTCCTCGTAGTACTTGTACAGGGGATTCTTCTCG
TCGCCGTACTGTTCCATAATCAGCTTCAGTTTCTGGTAGGTCTGGGGGTCGTGGTGGTACATCAGCAGCT
TTTCGGGGCTCTTGTTGATCAGCTTTTTCAGCTTGTCATTGTCCTTGTCGTACAGGCCGTTCAGATTGTT
CACGATCAGGGTGTTGCCCTTGTCGTCCTTCCGGGTGGAGTACAGGGTGTCGTTAATCAGCTCTCTATTA
GGCTTCTTGTCCACCCGGTGGCTGTACTTGTAGTCCTTGAAGTCCTTAATGTGCTTGATCTGGTGGGGGG
TGATGAAGATCTCTTTGTACTCCTGCTCGGTTTCGATCTCGGGCATGCTCTCGGCCTGCTTTTCCTCGAA
CATCTGGTTTTCCATCACTTTTTTGGCCTTGTCCAGTTTCTTCCACTCTTTGAAGATGAAATCGGCGTTG
GCAATGATCAGGGCGTCCTCGGCGTGGTGCTTGTACCCCTTGTTCCGCTCTTTCTTAAACTTCCACTTCC
GCCGCAGAAAGCTGGTGAAGCCGCCATTGATGGACTTCACTTTCACGTCCAGGTTGTTCACTCTGAAGTA
GCTCCGCAGCAGGTTCATCAGGCCTCTGGTGGCGTATCTGGTATCCACCAGGTTCCGGTTGATGAAGTCT
TTCTGCACGGAGAACCTGTTGATGTCCCGTTCTTCCAGCAGATACTCTTTCTTGGTCTTGCTGATTCTGC
CCTTGCCCTTGGCCAGATTCAGGATGTGCTTCTTGAAGGTTTCGTAGCTGATCTTGCTGTCGCTGCTGCT
CAGGTACTGGAATGGGGTCCGGTTGCCCTTCTTGCTGTTTTCTTCCTGCTTCACGAGCACCTTGTTGTTG
AAGCTGTTGTCGAAGGACACGCTTCTGGGGATGATGTGGTCCACCTCATAGTTGAAGGGGTTGTTCAGCA
GATCTTCCAGAGGGATGGCTTCCAGGCTGTACAGGCACTTGCCTTCCTGCATGTCGTGCAGCTTGATCTT
CTCGATCAGGTACTTGGCGTTCTCTTTGCCGGTGGTCCGGATGATTTCCTCGATCCGCTCGTTGGTCTGC
CGGTTCCGCTTCTGCATCTCGTTGATCATTTTCTGGGCGTCCTTGGAGTTCTTCTCGCGGGCCAGCTCGA
TAATGATGTCGTTGGGCAGGCCGTACTTCTTGATGATGGCGTTGATCACTTTGATGCTCTGGATGAAGCT
TCTCTTCACGACGGGGCTCAGGATGAAGTCGTCCACCAGGGTGGTGGGGATCTCTTTCTGCTGGGACAGG
TCCACCTTCTTGGGCACCAGCTTCAGCCGGTTGAAGATAGCGATCTGGTTGTCGTTGGTGTGCCACAGCT
CGTCCAGGATCAGGTTGATGGCCTTCAGGCTCAGGTTGTGGGTGCCGGTATAGCCCTTCAGATTAGAGAT
CTGCTCGATCTCTTCCTGGGTCAGCTCGGAGTTCAGATTGGTCAGTTCTTCCTGGATGTCCTCGCTGCTC
TGGTAGATGGTCAGGATCTTGGCAATCTGATCCAGCAGCTCGGCGTTCTCAATAATCTCTTTCCGGGCGG
TAATGTCCTTGATGTCGTGGTACACCTTCAGGTTGGTGAACTCGGGCTTGCCGGTGCTGGTCACTCTGTA
GCCCTTAATATCCTCTTCGTTCACGAGGATTTCTTTGGCGATCTGCTTCAGGGTGGGCTTCTTCTTCTGC
TTGAACACGTTCTCGATGATCTGGAACTTCTCGTAATATTCCAGCTTCTCGTTCTCGTCCCTGGTGATCA
CGAGATTGTTCAGGTCGTTCAGGGCGTTGTACAGGTCGGCGTTGTAGGCGTACTTCACGCTCCGCAGTTC
CTCGGGGAAGTAGGTGCAGTGGCCCATCAGCATCTCGTACCATTCTTTGATGTCCTTCCAGCCGAAGGGG
CTGCCCTCGCCAGGTCCCTCATAGTAGGTCCGCCGGGTTTCCAGCAGGTCGATGTAGGTGTCGATGAAGC
TCTGGTCCAGCTGGTGGTAGGCCTTCTGCACCTTCAGCAGCTGTTTGGCTTCTTTCACGTAGTCGCTGGT
CTTGAATCTGTTGATGCTGCCCCGCACTTCGCCGTCTTTCTTCAGCCGTTCCAGCTGCAGTTCGGCCACG
TATTTCTCTTCCAGGGCCTTGCTGTTCCGGCTGATCTGCTCTTTGGTGGACAGCTCGTTGCCGGTGTCCT
CTTCCACCTCGTTCACGTTGTGCACGCCTCTTCTCTTGGCCAGGTGCAGCAGGGCGGCAGAGAACTCTTC
CTCGCTCAGCTTCTGGCTCAGGCCCTTCACTCTGGCCTCGTAGGGGTTGATGCCGCTCAGCTCGCTGTGG
TCGGTCAGCAGGTTGTAGTCGAACAGCAGCTTCTTCACTCTCTGGATTCTATGCCGCCTCCGCCGCTTCA
GCCTTCTGGCGCCTCTCTTGCTCCGCCTGCCCTCGTTGTTTTCCACGTTGGCCTCTTTGAACAGCCGCAC
GCCGGCATCGATCACGTCCCGTGTCTCGTAGTCGATGATGCCGTAGCCCACGCTGGTGATGCCGATGTCC
AGGCCCAGGATGTAGTTCCGCTTGGCTGCTGGGACTCCGTGGATACCGACCTTCCGCTTCTTCTTTGGGG
CCATGCGGCCGCTGCAGACCGGTTTAGATCTTTACTAGTTTAAGCTTCAATTGGAAGTTCCTATTCTTTC
TAGAGTATAGGAACTTCCTGCAGTAGGCTAGCGAAGTTCCTATTCCTTTTGAAGTATAGGAACTTCGTCG
AGGGGGGGCCCGAGCTTATCGATGAATTCCTAGAGCTCGCTGATCAGCCTCGACTGTGCCTTCTAGTTGC
CAGCCATCTGTTGTTTGCCCCTCCCCCGTGCCTTCCTTGACCCTGGAAGGTGCCACTCCCACTGTCCTTT
CCTAATAAAATGAGGAAATTGCATCGCATTGTCTGAGTAGGTGTCATTCTATTCTGGGGGGTGGGGTGGG
GCAGGACAGCAAGGGGGAGGATTGGGAAGAGAATAGCAGGCATGCTGGGGAGGTACCGAGGGCCTATTTC
CCATGATTCCTTCATATTTGCATATACGATACAAGGCTGTTAGAGAGATAATTGGAATTAATTTGACTGT
AAACACAAAGATATTAGTACAAAATACGTGACGTAGAAAGTAATAATTTCTTGGGTAGTTTGCAGTTTTA
AAATTATGTTTTAAAATGGACTATCATATGCTTACCGTAACTTGAAAGTATTTCGATTTCTTGGCTTTAT
ATATCTTGTGGAAAGGACGAAACACCGTATGCTGATCCCATCTGCAGCGTTTTAGTACTCTGGAAACAGA
ATCTACTAAAACAAGGCAAAATGCCGTGTTTATCTCGTCAACTTGTTGGCGAGATTTTTGCGGCCGCAGG
AACCCCTAGTGATGGAGTTGGCCACTCCCTCTCTGCGCGCTCGCTCGCTCACTGAGGCCGGGCGACCAAA
GGTCGCCCGACGCCCGGGCTTTGCCCGGGCGGCCTCAGTGAGCGAGCGAGCGCGCAGCTGCCTGCAGGGG
CGCCTGATGCGGTATTTTCTCCTTACGCATCTGTGCGGTATTTCACACCGCATA
[95 nt withheld, positions 5165-5259]
T
[46 nt withheld, positions 5261-5306]
C
[141 nt withheld, positions 5308-5448]
CCTTTGACGTTGGAGTCCACGTTCTTT
[37 nt withheld, positions 5476-5512]
ACTCTATCTCGGGCTATTCTTTTGATTTATAAGGGATTTTGCCGATTTCGGTCTATTGGTTAAAAAATGA
GCTGATTTAACAAAAATTTAACGCGAATTTTAACAAAATATTAACGTTTACAATTTTATGGTGCACTCTC
AGTACAATCTGCTCTGATGCCGCATAGTTAAGCCAGCCCCGACACCCGCCAACACCCGCTGACGCGCCCT
GACGGGCTTGTCTGCTCCCGGCATCCGCTTACAGACAAGCTGTGACCGTCTCCGGGAGCTGCATGTGTCA
GAGGTTTTCACCGTCATCACCGAAACGCGCGAGACGAAAGGGCCTCGTGATACGCCTATTTTTATAGGTT
AATGTCATGATAATAATGGTTTCTTAGACGTCAGGTGGCACTTTTCGGGGAAATGTGCGCGGAACCCCTA
TTTGTTTATTTTTCTAAATACATTCAAATATGTATCCGCTCATGAGACAATAACCCTGATAAATGCTTCA
ATAATATTGAAAAAGGAAGAGTATGAGTATTCAACATTTCCGTGTCGCCCTTATTCCCTTTTTTGCGGCA
TTTTGCCTTCCTGTTTTTGCTCACCCAGAAACGCTGGTGAAAGTAAAAGATGCTGAAGATCAGTTGGGTG
CACGAGTGGGTTACATCGAACTGGATCTCAACAGCGGTAAGATCCTTGAGAGTTTTCGCCCCGAAGAACG
TTTTCCAATGATGAGCACTTTTAAAGTTCTGCTATGTGGCGCGGTATTATCCCGTATTGACGCCGGGCAA
GAGCAACTCGGTCGCCGCATACACTATTCTCAGAATGACTTGGTTGAGTACTCACCAGTCACAGAAAAGC
ATCTTACGGATGGCATGACAGTAAGAGAATTATGCAGTGCTGCCATAACCATGAGTGATAACACTGCGGC
CAACTTACTTCTGACAACGATCGGAGGACCGAAGGAGCTAACCGCTTTTTTGCACAACATGGGGGATCAT
GTAACTCGCCTTGATCGTTGGGAACCGGAGCTGAATGAAGCCATACCAAACGACGAGCGTGACACCACGA
TGCCTGTAGCAATGGCAACAACGTTGCGCAAACTATTAACTGGCGAACTACTTACTCTAGCTTCCCGGCA
ACAATTAATAGACTGGATGGAGGCGGATAAAGTTGCAGGACCACTTCTGCGCTCGGCCCTTCCGGCTGGC
TGGTTTATTGCTGATAAATCTGGAGCCGGTGAGCGTGGAAGCCGCGGTATCATTGCAGCACTGGGGCCAG
ATGGTAAGCCCTCCCGTATCGTAGTTATCTACACGACGGGGAGTCAGGCAACTATGGATGAACGAAATAG
ACAGATCGCTGAGATAGGTGCCTCACTGATTAAGCATTGGTAACTGTCAGACCAAGTTTACTCATATATA
CTTTAGATTGATTTAAAACTTCATTTTTAATTTAAAAGGATCTAGGTGAAGATCCTTTTTGATAATCTCA
TGACCAAAATCCCTTAACGTGAGTTTTCGTTCCACTGAGCGTCAGACCCCGTAGAAAAGATCAAAGGATC
TTCTTGAGATCCTTTTTTTCTGCGCGTAATCTGCTGCTTGCAAACAAAAAAACCACCGCTACCAGCGGTG
GTTTGTTTGCCGGATCAAGAGCTACCAACTCTTTTTCCGAAGGTAACTGGCTTCAGCAGAGCGCAGATAC
CAAATACTGTTCTTCTAGTGTAGCCGTAGTTAGGCCACCACTTCAAGAACTCTGTAGCACCGCCTACATA
CCTCGCTCTGCTAATCCTGTTACCAGTGGCTGCTGCCAGTGGCGATAAGTCGTGTCTTACCGGGTTGGAC
TCAAGACGATAGTTACCGGATAAGGCGCAGCGGTCGGGCTGAACGGGGGGTTCGTGCACACAGCCCAGCT
TGGAGCGAACGACCTACACCGAACTGAGATACCTACAGCGTGAGCTATGAGAAAGCGCCACGCTTCCCGA
AGGGAGAAAGGCGGACAGGTATCCGGTAAGCGGCAGGGTCGGAACAGGAGAGCGCACGAGGGAGCTTCCA
GGGGGAAACGCCTGGTATCTTTATAGTCCTGTCGGGTTTCGCCACCTCTGACTTGAGCGTCGATTTTTGT
GATGCTCGTCAGGGGGGCGGAGCCTATGGAAAAACGCCAGCAACGCGGCCTTTTTACGGTTCCTGGCCTT
TTGCTGGCCTTTTGCTCACATGTCCTGCAGGCAGCTGCGCGCTCG
Features (pLannotate 1.2.2; 21 found; start..end, strand, type, name):
     17..108     -  repeat_region  AAV2 ITR (fragment): inverted terminal repeat of adeno-associated virus serotype 2 inverted
    132..511     +  enhancer       CMV enhancer: human cytomegalovirus immediate early enhancer
    512..715     +  promoter       CMV promoter: human cytomegalovirus (CMV) immediate early promoter
    758..791     +  protein_bind   FRT (minimal): supports FLP-mediated excision but not integration (Turan and Bode, 2011) FLP recombinase from the Saccharomyces cerevisiae 2μ plasmid
    861..889     -  CDS            3xHA (fragment): three tandem HA epitope tags
    900..916     -  CDS            3xHA (fragment): three tandem HA epitope tags
    927..943     -  CDS            3xHA (fragment): three tandem HA epitope tags
    950..997     -  CDS            nucleoplasmin NLS: bipartite nuclear localization signal from nucleoplasmin
    998..4153    -  CDS            cas9: CAS9_STAAU - Experimental evidence at protein level: Swiss-Prot protein existence level 1. CRISPR (clustered regularly interspaced short palindromic repeat) is an adaptive immune system that provides protection against mobile genetic elements (viruses, transposable elements and conjugative plasmids). CRISPR clusters contain spacers, sequences complementary to antecedent mobile elements, and target invading nucleic acids. CRISPR clusters are transcribed and processed into CRISPR RNA (crRNA). In type II CRISPR systems correct processing of pre-crRNA requires a trans- encoded small RNA (tracrRNA)
   4394..4505    +  polyA_signal   bGH poly(A) signal: bovine growth hormone polyadenylation signal
   4608..4848    +  promoter       U6 promoter: RNA polymerase III promoter for human U6 snRNA
   4879..4954    +  misc_RNA       Sa gRNA scaffold: guide RNA scaffold for the Staphylococcus aureus CRISPR/Cas9 system
   4968..5108    +  repeat_region  AAV2 ITR: inverted terminal repeat of adeno-associated virus serotype 2 inverted
   5113..5164    -  misc_feature   bom (fragment): basis of mobility region from pBR322
   5183..5638    +  rep_origin     f1 ori (sequence partly withheld): f1 bacteriophage origin of replication; arrow indicates direction of (+) strand synthesis
   5639..5688    -  misc_feature   bom (fragment): basis of mobility region from pBR322
   5790..5825    -  CDS            rop (fragment): Rop protein, which maintains plasmids at low copy number; rop
   5920..6024    +  promoter       AmpR promoter: bla
   6025..6885    +  CDS            AmpR: β-lactamase; bla; confers resistance to ampicillin, carbenicillin, and related antibiotics
   7056..7644    +  rep_origin     ori: high-copy-number ColE1/pMB1/pBR322/pUC origin of replication
   7717..17      +  repeat_region  AAV2 ITR (fragment) (across the origin): inverted terminal repeat of adeno-associated virus serotype 2 inverted
