[The description below was written by a language model from this plasmid's Addgene catalogue record and pLannotate feature annotations shown in this document.]
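Description:
pAAV-FLEXfrt-SaCas9-U6-sgSlc17a6 is a single-vector AAV CRISPR plasmid built on the pX601 backbone and designed for recombinase-dependent mutagenesis of mouse Slc17a6 (also known as VGLUT2 or DNPI). It is propagated in bacteria as a high-copy plasmid through a ColE1/pUC-type origin with ampicillin selection from the β-lactamase gene. The backbone also carries an f1 phage origin. AAV2 inverted terminal repeats flank the payload, so the region between them can be packaged into recombinant AAV particles for delivery to mouse tissue. The associated publication describes use in the adult nervous system.

Between the ITRs, a CMV enhancer/promoter sits upstream of a Staphylococcus aureus Cas9 coding sequence that is annotated on the reverse strand, together with a nucleoplasmin nuclear localization signal and a 3xHA epitope tag, followed by a bGH polyadenylation signal. Because the SaCas9 cassette is inverted relative to the promoter, it should not be expressed until it is flipped. The "FLEXfrt" name indicates that this inversion is driven by FLP recombinase acting on FRT-type sites, restricting Cas9 expression to FLP-expressing cells. The automated annotation detected only one minimal FRT site, upstream of the cassette; the other sites that such a switch requires are not annotated, possibly because they are variant sequences. Downstream, a human U6 RNA polymerase III promoter constitutively drives a guide targeting Slc17a6 fused to the Sa gRNA scaffold. The compact SaCas9 allows nuclease and guide to fit in one AAV genome, and the HA tag allows detection of the recombined, expressed nuclease. The construct is used for cell-type-specific disruption of Slc17a6 in mice.
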