Addgene plasmid #124860: pAAV-FLEXfrt-SaCas9-U6-sgSlc17a6
Purpose: Mutagenesis of Slc17a6
Depositing lab: Larry Zweifel. Depositing organization: University of Washington. Publication: Conditional Single Vector CRISPR/SaCas9 Viruses for Efficient Mutagenesis in the Adult Mouse Nervous System. Hunker AC, Soden ME, Krayushkina D, Heymann G, Awatramani R, Zweifel LS. Cell Rep. 2020 Mar 24;30(12):4303-4316.e6. doi: 10.1016/j.celrep.2020.02.092. PubMed 32209486.
Backbone
  Vector backbone: pX601
  Vector type: Mouse Targeting, AAV, CRISPR
Growth in bacteria
  Bacterial resistance: Ampicillin, 100 μg/mL
  Growth temperature: 37°C
  Growth strain: NEB Stable
  Copy number: High Copy
Gene/Insert
  Gene/Insert name: Slc17a6
  gRNA/shRNA sequence: TATGCTGATCCCATCTGCAGC
  Species: M. musculus (mouse)
  Entrez Gene: Slc17a6 (a.k.a. 2900073D12Rik, DNPI, VGLUT2)
  Cloning method: Restriction Enzyme; 5′ cloning site Unknown (unknown if destroyed); 3′ cloning site Unknown (unknown if destroyed)
Terms and licenses: Academic/Nonprofit Terms; Industry Terms: Not Available to Industry
How to cite: pAAV-FLEXfrt-SaCas9-U6-sgSlc17a6 was a gift from Larry Zweifel (Addgene plasmid # 124860 ; http://n2t.net/addgene:124860 ; RRID:Addgene_124860)
