>Addgene plasmid #124860 | pAAV-FLEXfrt-SaCas9-U6-sgSlc17a6 | depositor partial sequence | sequence record 238472 | U6 promoter, sgRNA insert, SaCas9 sgRNA scaffold
GAGGGCCTATTTCCCATGATTCCTTCATATTTGCATATACGATACAAGGCTGTTAGAGAGATAATTGGAA
TTAATTTGACTGTAAACACAAAGATATTAGTACAAAATACGTGACGTAGAAAGTAATAATTTCTTGGGTA
GTTTGCAGTTTTAAAATTATGTTTTAAAATGGACTATCATATGCTTACCGTAACTTGAAAGTATTTCGAT
TTCTTGGCTTTATATATCTTGTGGAAAGGACGAAACACCGTATGCTGATCCCATCTGCAGCGTTTTAGTA
CTCTGGAAACAGAATCTACTAAAACAAGGCAAAATGCCGTGTTTATCTCGTCAACTTGTTGGCGAGA
